Addgene plasmid #115566: GFP-X1
Purpose: GFP tethered to a single repeat of the Gcn5 consensus motif
Depositing lab: Michael Downey. Depositing organization: University of Ottawa. Publication: A synthetic non-histone substrate to study substrate targeting by the Gcn5 HAT and sirtuin HDACs. Rossl A, Denoncourt A, Lin MS, Downey M. J Biol Chem. 2019 Apr 19;294(16):6227-6239. doi: 10.1074/jbc.RA118.006051. Epub 2019 Feb 25. PubMed 30804216.
Backbone
  Vector backbone: pRS406-ADH1/CYC1
  Total vector size (bp): 7304
  Modifications to backbone: Inserted multiple cloning site of pRS316
  Vector type: Bacterial Expression, Yeast Expression
  Selectable markers: URA3
Growth in bacteria
  Bacterial resistance: Ampicillin, 100 μg/mL
  Growth temperature: 37°C
  Growth strain: DH5alpha
  Copy number: Low Copy
Gene/Insert
  Gene/Insert name: Green Fluorescent Protein (alt name: GFP)
  Species: Synthetic
  Insert size (bp): 735
  Mutation: Single Gcn5 consensus motif repeat tethered to C-term of GFP
  Promoter: ADH1
  Cloning method: Restriction Enzyme; 5′ cloning site EcoRI (not destroyed); 3′ cloning site HindIII (not destroyed)
  Sequencing primers: 5′ TAATGAGCAACGGTATACGG; 3′ AATGTTACATGCGTACACGC
Terms and licenses: Academic/Nonprofit Terms; Industry Terms: Not Available to Industry
Depositor comments: Please visit https://www.biorxiv.org/content/10.1101/345637v1 for bioRxiv preprint.
How to cite: GFP-X1 was a gift from Michael Downey (Addgene plasmid # 115566 ; http://n2t.net/addgene:115566 ; RRID:Addgene_115566)
