[The description below was written by a language model from this plasmid's Addgene catalogue record and pLannotate feature annotations shown in this document.]
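Description:
GFP-X1 is an E. coli/S. cerevisiae shuttle plasmid for yeast expression of a synthetic, non-histone acetylation substrate: green fluorescent protein carrying a single copy of the Gcn5 consensus motif tethered to its C-terminus. The catalogue lists the backbone as pRS406-ADH1/CYC1, modified by insertion of the pRS316 multiple cloning site. In bacteria the 7,304 bp plasmid is maintained through a ColE1/pUC-type origin and ampicillin resistance (AmpR with its bla promoter), and an f1 origin is also present. In yeast, selection is by the URA3 auxotrophic marker, which can be counterselected with 5-FOA. pRS406 is normally an integrating vector, but the sequence annotation detects a CEN6/ARS element. This suggests the construct can replicate as a low-copy centromeric episome. The record does not comment on this discrepancy.

The expression cassette starts with the constitutive S. cerevisiae ADH1 promoter, followed by a fragment of pBluescript-type polylinker. Next is the GFP coding sequence, annotated as the S65T variant, and then a second polylinker fragment and the CYC1 transcription terminator. The insert was cloned between EcoRI and HindIII sites, both of which are retained. The Gcn5 motif is not annotated separately. It presumably lies in the short stretch between the end of the GFP annotation and the downstream polylinker. Other annotated elements (T3 and T7 promoters, lac promoter/operator, lacZα, lacI, rop and bom fragments) are backbone remnants. A predicted yeast open reading frame upstream of the ADH1 promoter probably reflects flanking genomic sequence.

The plasmid is intended for studying how the Gcn5 histone acetyltransferase and sirtuin deacetylases target substrates, using the GFP fusion as a simple, trackable reporter substrate. The name and the "single repeat" wording suggest it may belong to a series that varies repeat number, though the record does not say so.
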