Features (pLannotate 1.2.2; 23 found; start..end, strand, type, name):
      1..705     +  promoter       ADH1 promoter: S. cerevisiae ADH1; promoter for alcohol dehydrogenase 1
    713..754     +  misc_feature   MCS (fragment): pBluescript multiple cloning site
    755..1468    +  CDS            GFP (S65T): GFP (S65T) is a basic (constitutively fluorescent) green fluorescent protein published in 1995, derived from Aequorea victoria.
   1490..1516    +  misc_feature   MCS (fragment): pBluescript multiple cloning site
   1517..1764    +  terminator     CYC1 terminator: S. cerevisiae CYC1; transcription terminator for CYC1
   1786..1804    -  promoter       T3 promoter: promoter for bacteriophage T3 RNA polymerase
   1849..1865    -  protein_bind   lac operator: The lac repressor binds to the lac operator to inhibit transcription in E. coli. This inhibition can be relieved by adding lactose or isopropyl-β-D-thiogalactopyranoside (IPTG). lac repressor encoded by lacI
   1873..1903    -  promoter       lac promoter: promoter for the E. coli lac operon
   1918..1939    -  protein_bind   CAP binding site: CAP binding activates transcription in the presence of cAMP. E. coli catabolite activator protein
   1952..2044    -  CDS            lacI (fragment): lac repressor; lacI; The lac repressor binds to the lac operator to inhibit transcription in E. coli. This inhibition can be relieved by adding lactose or isopropyl-β-D-thiogalactopyranoside (IPTG).
   2227..2815    -  rep_origin     ori: high-copy-number ColE1/pMB1/pBR322/pUC origin of replication
   2986..3846    -  CDS            AmpR: β-lactamase; bla; confers resistance to ampicillin, carbenicillin, and related antibiotics
   3847..3951    -  promoter       AmpR promoter: bla
   3988..4491    +  misc_feature   CEN/ARS: S. cerevisiae CEN6 centromere fused to an autonomously replicating sequence
   4559..4594    +  CDS            rop (fragment): Rop protein, which maintains plasmids at low copy number; rop
   4696..4745    +  misc_feature   bom (fragment): basis of mobility region from pBR322
   4753..4968    +  promoter       URA3 promoter: S. cerevisiae URA3
   4969..5772    +  CDS            URA3: orotidine-5'-phosphate decarboxylase, required for uracil biosynthesis; S. cerevisiae URA3; yeast auxotrophic marker, counterselectable with 5-fluoroorotic acid (5-FOA)
   5851..5902    +  misc_feature   bom (fragment): basis of mobility region from pBR322
   5930..6358    -  rep_origin     f1 ori (sequence partly withheld): f1 bacteriophage origin of replication; arrow indicates direction of (+) strand synthesis
   6362..6519    -  CDS            lacZα (fragment): LacZα fragment of β-galactosidase; lacZ fragment
   6522..6540    +  promoter       T7 promoter: promoter for bacteriophage T7 RNA polymerase
   6602..6940    +  CDS            YO085_YEAST: Protein predicted: Swiss-Prot protein existence level 4. From Saccharomyces cerevisiae (strain ATCC 204508 / S288c) (Baker's yeast).
>Addgene plasmid #115566 | GFP-X1 | addgene full sequence | sequence record 226330 | Addgene NGS Result
ATCCTTTTGTTGTTTCCGGGTGTACAATATGGACTTCCTCTTTTCTGGCAACCAAACCCATACATCGGGA
TTCCTATAATACCTTCGTTGGTCTCCCTAACATGTAGGTGGCGGAGGGGAGATATACAATAGAACAGATA
CCAGACAAGACATAATGGGCTAAACAAGACTACACCAATTACACTGCCTCATTGATGGTGGTACATAACG
AACTAATACTGTAGCCCTAGACTTGATAGCCATCATCATATCGAAGTTTCACTACCCTTTTTCCATTTGC
CATCTATTGAAGTAATAATAGGCGCATGCAACTTCTTTTCTTTTTTTTTCTTTTCTCTCTCCCCCGTTGT
TGTCTCACCATATCCGCAATGACAAAAAAATGATGGAAGACACTAAAGGAAAAAATTAACGACAAAGACA
GCACCAACAGATGTCGTTGTTCCAGAGCTGATGAGGGGTATCTCGAAGCACACGAAACTTTTTCCTTCCT
TCATTCACGCACACTACTCTCTAATGAGCAACGGTATACGGCCTTCCTTCCAGTTACTTGAATTTGAAAT
AAAAAAAAGTTTGCTGTCTTGCTATCAAGTATAAATAGACCTGCAATTATTAATCTTTTGTTTCCTCGTC
ATTGTTCTCGTTCCCTTTCTTCCTTGTTTCTTTTTCTGCACAATATTTCAAGCTATACCAAGCATACAAT
CAACTCCAAGCTGGCCGCTCTAGAACTAGTGGATCCCCCGGGCTGCAGGAATTCATGAGTAAAGGAGAAG
AACTTTTCACTGGAGTTGTCCCAATTCTTGTTGAATTAGATGGTGATGTTAATGGGCACAAATTTTCTGT
CAGTGGAGAGGGTGAAGGTGATGCAACATACGGAAAACTTACCCTTAAATTTATTTGCACTACTGGAAAA
CTACCTGTTCCATGGCCAACACTTGTCACTACTTTCACTTATGGTGTTCAATGCTTTTCAAGATACCCAG
ATCATATGAAACGGCATGACTTTTTCAAGAGTGCCATGCCCGAAGGTTATGTACAGGAAAGAACTATATT
TTTCAAAGATGACGGGAACTACAAGACACGTGCTGAAGTCAAGTTTGAAGGTGATACCCTTGTTAATAGA
ATCGAGTTAAAAGGTATTGATTTTAAAGAAGATGGAAACATTCTTGGACACAAATTGGAATACAACTATA
ACTCACACAATGTATACATCATGGCAGACAAACAAAAGAATGGAATCAAAGTTAACTTCAAAATTAGACA
CAACATTGAAGATGGAAGCGTTCAACTAGCAGACCATTATCAACAAAATACTCCAATTGGCGATGGCCCT
GTCCTTTTACCAGACAACCATTACCTGTCCACACAATCTGCCCTTTCGAAAGATCCCAACGAAAAGAGAG
ACCACATGGTCCTTCTTGAGTTTGTAACAGCTGCTGGGATTACACATGGCATGGATGAACTATACAAAGG
TTCTTCAAAAAGACCTTAAAAGCTTATCGATACCGTCGACCTCGAGTCATGTAATTAGTTATGTCACGCT
TACATTCACGCCCTCCCCCCACATCCGCTCTAACCGAAAAGGAAGGAGTTAGACAACCTGAAGTCTAGGT
CCCTATTTATTTTTTTATAGTTATGTTAGTATTAAGAACGTTATTTATATTTCAAATTTTTCTTTTTTTT
CTGTACAGACGCGTGTACGCATGTAACATTATACTGAAAACCTTGCTTGAGAAGGTTTTGGGACGCTCGA
AGGCTTTAATTTGCGGCCGGTACCAGCTTTTGTTCCCTTTAGTGAGGGTTAATTTCGAGCTTGGCGTAAT
CATGGTCATAGCTGTTTCCTGTGTGAAATTGTTATCCGCTCACAATTCCACACAACATACGAGCCGGAAG
CATAAAGTGTAAAGCCTGGGGTGCCTAATGAGTGAGCTAACTCACATTAATTGCGTTGCGCTCACTGCCC
GCTTTCCAGTCGGGAAACCTGTCGTGCCAGCTGCATTAATGAATCGGCCAACGCGCGGGGAGAGGCGGTT
TGCGTATTGGGCGCTCTTCCGCTTCCTCGCTCACTGACTCGCTGCGCTCGGTCGTTCGGCTGCGGCGAGC
GGTATCAGCTCACTCAAAGGCGGTAATACGGTTATCCACAGAATCAGGGGATAACGCAGGAAAGAACATG
TGAGCAAAAGGCCAGCAAAAGGCCAGGAACCGTAAAAAGGCCGCGTTGCTGGCGTTTTTCCATAGGCTCC
GCCCCCCTGACGAGCATCACAAAAATCGACGCTCAAGTCAGAGGTGGCGAAACCCGACAGGACTATAAAG
ATACCAGGCGTTTCCCCCTGGAAGCTCCCTCGTGCGCTCTCCTGTTCCGACCCTGCCGCTTACCGGATAC
CTGTCCGCCTTTCTCCCTTCGGGAAGCGTGGCGCTTTCTCATAGCTCACGCTGTAGGTATCTCAGTTCGG
TGTAGGTCGTTCGCTCCAAGCTGGGCTGTGTGCACGAACCCCCCGTTCAGCCCGACCGCTGCGCCTTATC
CGGTAACTATCGTCTTGAGTCCAACCCGGTAAGACACGACTTATCGCCACTGGCAGCAGCCACTGGTAAC
AGGATTAGCAGAGCGAGGTATGTAGGCGGTGCTACAGAGTTCTTGAAGTGGTGGCCTAACTACGGCTACA
CTAGAAGAACAGTATTTGGTATCTGCGCTCTGCTGAAGCCAGTTACCTTCGGAAAAAGAGTTGGTAGCTC
TTGATCCGGCAAACAAACCACCGCTGGTAGCGGTGGTTTTTTTGTTTGCAAGCAGCAGATTACGCGCAGA
AAAAAAGGATCTCAAGAAGATCCTTTGATCTTTTCTACGGGGTCTGACGCTCAGTGGAACGAAAACTCAC
GTTAAGGGATTTTGGTCATGAGATTATCAAAAAGGATCTTCACCTAGATCCTTTTAAATTAAAAATGAAG
TTTTAAATCAATCTAAAGTATATATGAGTAAACTTGGTCTGACAGTTACCAATGCTTAATCAGTGAGGCA
CCTATCTCAGCGATCTGTCTATTTCGTTCATCCATAGTTGCCTGACTCCCCGTCGTGTAGATAACTACGA
TACGGGAGGGCTTACCATCTGGCCCCAGTGCTGCAATGATACCGCGAGACCCACGCTCACCGGCTCCAGA
TTTATCAGCAATAAACCAGCCAGCCGGAAGGGCCGAGCGCAGAAGTGGTCCTGCAACTTTATCCGCCTCC
ATCCAGTCTATTAATTGTTGCCGGGAAGCTAGAGTAAGTAGTTCGCCAGTTAATAGTTTGCGCAACGTTG
TTGCCATTGCTACAGGCATCGTGGTGTCACGCTCGTCGTTTGGTATGGCTTCATTCAGCTCCGGTTCCCA
ACGATCAAGGCGAGTTACATGATCCCCCATGTTGTGCAAAAAAGCGGTTAGCTCCTTCGGTCCTCCGATC
GTTGTCAGAAGTAAGTTGGCCGCAGTGTTATCACTCATGGTTATGGCAGCACTGCATAATTCTCTTACTG
TCATGCCATCCGTAAGATGCTTTTCTGTGACTGGTGAGTACTCAACCAAGTCATTCTGAGAATAGTGTAT
GCGGCGACCGAGTTGCTCTTGCCCGGCGTCAATACGGGATAATACCGCGCCACATAGCAGAACTTTAAAA
GTGCTCATCATTGGAAAACGTTCTTCGGGGCGAAAACTCTCAAGGATCTTACCGCTGTTGAGATCCAGTT
CGATGTAACCCACTCGTGCACCCAACTGATCTTCAGCATCTTTTACTTTCACCAGCGTTTCTGGGTGAGC
AAAAACAGGAAGGCAAAATGCCGCAAAAAAGGGAATAAGGGCGACACGGAAATGTTGAATACTCATACTC
TTCCTTTTTCAATATTATTGAAGCATTTATCAGGGTTATTGTCTCATGAGCGGATACATATTTGAATGTA
TTTAGAAAAATAAACAAATAGGGGTTCCGCGCACATTTCCCCGAAAAGTGCCACCTGGGTCCTTTTCATC
ACGTGCTATAAAAATAATTATAATTTAAATTTTTTAATATAAATATATAAATTAAAAATAGAAAGTAAAA
AAAGAAATTAAAGAAAAAATAGTTTTTGTTTTCCGAAGATGTAAAAGACTCTAGGGGGATCGCCAACAAA
TACTACCTTTTATCTTGCTCTTCCTGCTCTCAGGTATTAATGCCGAATTGTTTCATCTTGTCTGTGTAGA
AGACCACACACGAAAATCCTGTGATTTTACATTTTACTTATCGTTAATCGAATGTATATCTATTTAATCT
GCTTTTCTTGTCTAATAAATATATATGTAAAGTACGCTTTTTGTTGAAATTTTTTAAACCTTTGTTTATT
TTTTTTTCTTCATTCCGTAACTCTTCTACCTTCTTTATTTACTTTCTAAAATCCAAATACAAAACATAAA
AATAAATAAACACAGAGTAAATTCCCAAATTATTCCATCATTAAAAGATACGAGGCGCGTGTAAGTTACA
GGCAAGCGATCCGTCTAAGAAACCATTATTATCATGACATTAACCTATAAAAATAGGCGTATCACGAGGC
CCTTTCGTCTCGCGCGTTTCGGTGATGACGGTGAAAACCTCTGACACATGCAGCTCCCGGAGACGGTCAC
AGCTTGTCTGTAAGCGGATGCCGGGAGCAGACAAGCCCGTCAGGGCGCGTCAGCGGGTGTTGGCGGGTGT
CGGGGCTGGCTTAACTATGCGGCATCAGAGCAGATTGTACTGAGAGTGCACCATACCACCTTTTCAATTC
ATCATTTTTTTTTTATTCTTTTTTTTGATTTCGGTTTCCTTGAAATTTTTTTGATTCGGTAATCTCCGAA
CAGAAGGAAGAACGAAGGAAGGAGCACAGACTTAGATTGGTATATATACGCATATGTAGTGTTGAAGAAA
CATGAAATTGCCCAGTATTCTTAACCCAACTGCACAGAACAAAAACCTGCAGGAAACGAAGATAAATCAT
GTCGAAAGCTACATATAAGGAACGTGCTGCTACTCATCCTAGTCCTGTTGCTGCCAAGCTATTTAATATC
ATGCACGAAAAGCAAACAAACTTGTGTGCTTCATTGGATGTTCGTACCACCAAGGAATTACTGGAGTTAG
TTGAAGCATTAGGTCCCAAAATTTGTTTACTAAAAACACATGTGGATATCTTGACTGATTTTTCCATGGA
GGGCACAGTTAAGCCGCTAAAGGCATTATCCGCCAAGTACAATTTTTTACTCTTCGAAGACAGAAAATTT
GCTGACATTGGTAATACAGTCAAATTGCAGTACTCTGCGGGTGTATACAGAATAGCAGAATGGGCAGACA
TTACGAATGCACACGGTGTGGTGGGCCCAGGTATTGTTAGCGGTTTGAAGCAGGCGGCAGAAGAAGTAAC
AAAGGAACCTAGAGGCCTTTTGATGTTAGCAGAATTGTCATGCAAGGGCTCCCTATCTACTGGAGAATAT
ACTAAGGGTACTGTTGACATTGCGAAGAGCGACAAAGATTTTGTTATCGGCTTTATTGCTCAAAGAGACA
TGGGTGGAAGAGATGAAGGTTACGATTGGTTGATTATGACACCCGGTGTGGGTTTAGATGACAAGGGAGA
CGCATTGGGTCAACAGTATAGAACCGTGGATGATGTGGTCTCTACAGGATCTGACATTATTATTGTTGGA
AGAGGACTATTTGCAAAGGGAAGGGATGCTAAGGTAGAGGGTGAACGTTACAGAAAAGCAGGCTGGGAAG
CATATTTGAGAAGATGCGGCCAGCAAAACTAAAAAACTGTATTATAAGTAAATGCATGTATACTAAACTC
ACAAATTAGAGCTTCAATTTAATTATATCAGTTATTACCCTATGCGGTGTGAAATACCGCACAGATGCGT
AAGGAGAAAATACCGCATCAGGAAATTGTAAGCGTTAATATTTTGTTAAAATTCGCGTTAAATTTTTGTT
AAATCAGCTCATTTTTTAACCAATAGGCCGAAATCGGCAAAATCCCTTATAAATCAAAAGAATAGACCGA
GATAGGGT
[37 nt withheld, positions 6029-6065]
AAAGAACGTGGACTCCAACGTCAAAGG
[49 nt withheld, positions 6093-6141]
T
[91 nt withheld, positions 6143-6233]
G
[124 nt withheld, positions 6235-6358]
CCATTCGCCATTCAGGCTGCGCAACTGTTGGGAAGGGCGATCGGTGCGGGCCTCTTCGCTATTACGCCAG
CTGGCGAAAGGGGGATGTGCTGCAAGGCGATTAAGTTGGGTAACGCCAGGGTTTTCCCAGTCACGACGTT
GTAAAACGACGGCCAGTGAATTGTAATACGACTCACTATAGGGCGAATTGGAGCTCGCCGGGATCGAAGA
AATGATGGTAAATGAAATAGGAAATCAAGGAGCATGAAGGCAAAAGACAAATATAAGGGTCGAACGAAAA
ATAAAGTGAAAAGTGTTGATATGATGTATTTGGCTTTGCGGCGCCGAAAAAACGAGTTTACGCAATTGCA
CAATCATGCTGACTCTGTGGCGGACCCGCGCTCTTGCCGGCCCGGCGATAACGCTGGGCGTGAGGCTGTG
CCCGGCGGAGTTTTTTGCGCCTGCATTTTCCAAGGTTTACCCTGCGCTAAGGGGCGAGATTGGAGAAGCA
ATAAGAATGCCGGTTGGGGTTGCGATGATGACGACCACGACAACTGGTGTCATTATTTAAGTTGCCGAAA
GAACCTGAGTGCATTTGCAACATGAGTATACTAGAAGAATGAGCCAAGACTTGCGAGACGCGAGTTTGCC
GGTGGTGCGAACAATAGAGCGACCATGACCTTGAAGGTGAGACGCGCATAACCGCTAGAGTACTTTGAAG
AGGAAACAGCAATAGGGTTGCTACCAGTATAAATAGACAGGTACATACAACACTGGAAATGGTTGTCTGT
TTGAGTACGCTTTCAATTCATTTGGGTGTGCACTTTATTATGTTACAATATGGAAGGGAACTTTACACTT
CTCCTATGCACATATATTAATTAAAGTCCAATGCTAGTAGAGAAGGGGGGTAACACCCCTCCGCGCTCTT
TTCCGATTTTTTTCTAAACCGTGGAATATTTCGGAT
