>Addgene plasmid #115566 | GFP-X1 | depositor partial sequence | sequence record 221192 | Primer used within ADH1 promoter
TTGCTGTCTTGCTATCNNGTATAAATAGACCTGCAATTATTAATCTTTTGTTTCCTCGTCATTGTTCTCG
TTCCCTTTCTTCCTTGTTTCTTTTTCTGCACAATATTTCAAGCTATACCAAGCATACAATCAACTCCAAG
CTGGCCGCTCTAGAACTAGTGGATCCCCCGGGCTGCAGGAATTCATGAGTAAAGGAGAAGAACTTTTCAC
TGGAGTTGTCCCAATTCTTGTTGAATTAGATGGTGATGTTAATGGGCACAAATTTTCTGTCAGTGGAGAG
GGTGAAGGTGATGCAACATACGGAAAACTTACCCTTAAATTTATTTGCACTACTGGAAAACTACCTGTTC
CATGGCCAACACTTGTCACTACTTTCACTTATGGTGTTCAATGCTTTTCAAGATACCCAGATCATATGAA
ACGGCATGACTTTTTCAAGAGTGCCATGCCCGAAGGTTATGTACAGGAAAGAACTATATTTTTCAAAGAT
GACGGGAACTACAAGACACGTGCTGAAGTCAAGTTTGAAGGTGATACCCTTGTTAATAGAATCGAGTTAA
AAGGTATTGATTTTAAAGAAGATGGAAACATTCTTGGACACAAATTGGAATACAACTATAACTCACACAA
TGTATACATCATGGCAGACAAACAAAAGAATGGAATCAAAGTTAACTTCAAAATTAGACACAACATTGAA
GATGGAAGCGTTCAACTAGCAGACCATTATCAACNNNATACTCCAATTGGCGATGGCCCTGT
