>Addgene plasmid #115566 | GFP-X1 | depositor partial sequence | sequence record 221193 | Primer used within GFP
AGAGACCACATGGTCCTTCTTGAGTTTGTAACAGCTGCTGGGATTACACATGGCATGGATGAACTATACA
AAGGTTCTTCAAAAAGACCTTAAAAGCTTATCGATACCGTCGACCTCGAGTCATGTAATTAGTTATGTCA
CGCTTACATTCACGCCCTCCCCCCACATCCGCTCTAACCGAAAAGGAAGGAGTTAGACAACCTGAAGTCT
AGGTCCCTATTTATTTTTTTATAGTTATGTTAGTATTAAGAACGTTATTTATATTTCAAATTTTTCTTTT
TTTTCTGTACAGACGCGTGTACGCATGTAACATTATACTGAAAACCTTGCTTGAGAAGGTTTTGGGACGC
TCGAAGGCTTTAATTTGCGGCCGGTACCAGCTTTTGTTCCCTTTAGTGAGGGTTAATTTCGAGCTTGGCG
TAATCATGGTCATAGCTGTTTCCTGTGTGAAATTGTTATCCGCTCACAATTCCACACAACATACGAGCCG
GAAGCATAAAGTGTAAAGCCTGGGGTGCCTAATGAGTGAGCTAACTCACATTAATTGCGTTGCGCTCACT
GCCCGCTTTCCAGTCGGGAAACCTGTCGTGCCAGCTGCATTAATGAATCGGCCAACGCGCGGGGAGAGGC
GGTTTGCGTATTGGGCGCTCTTCCGCTTCCTCGCTCACTGACTCGCTGCGCTCGGTCGTTCGGCTGCGGC
GAGCGGTATCAGCTCACTCAAAGGCGGTAATAC
