>Addgene plasmid #115566 | GFP-X1 | depositor partial sequence | sequence record 221194 | Reverse primer used within CYC1 terminator
CGTTCTTATACTAACATAACTATAAAAAAATAAATAGGGACCTAGACTTCAGGTTGTCTAACTCCTTCCT
TTTCGGTTAGAGCGGATGTGGGGGGAGGGCGTGAATGTAAGCGTGACATAACTAATTACATGACTCGAGG
TCGACGGTATCGATAAGCTTTTAAGGTCTTTTTGAAGAACCTTTGTATAGTTCATCCATGCCATGTGTAA
TCCCAGCAGCTGTTACAAACTCAAGAAGGACCATGTGGTCTCTCTTTTCGTTGGGATCTTTCGAAAGGGC
AGATTGTGTGGACAGGTAATGGTTGTCTGGTAAAAGGACAGGGCCATCGCCAATTGGAGTATTTTGTTGA
TAATGGTCTGCTAGTTGAACGCTTCCATCTTCAATGTTGTGTCTAATTTTGAAGTTAACTTTGATTCCAT
TCTTTTGTTTGTCTGCCATGATGTATACATTGTGTGAGTTATAGTTGTATTCCAATTTGTGTCCAAGAAT
GTTTCCATCTTCTTTAAAATCAATACCTTTTAACTCGATTCTATTAACAAGGGTATCACCTTCAAACTTG
ACTTCAGCACGTGTCTTGTAGTTCCCGTCATCTTTGAAAAATATAGTTCTTTCCTGTACATAACCTTCGG
GCATGGCACTCTTGAAAAAGTCATGCCGTTTCATATGATCTGGGTATCTTGAAAAGCATTGAACACCATA
AGTGAAAGTAGTGACAAGTGTTGGCCATGGAACAGGTAGTTTTCCAGTAGTGCAAATAAATTTANNNGTA
AGTTTTCCGTATGTTGCATCACCTTCACCCTCTCCACTGAC
